>Addgene plasmid #158487 | pZA9 | addgene full sequence | sequence record 309732 | Addgene NGS Result
CTTTCCTGCGTTATCCCCTGATTCTGTGGATAACCGTATTACCGCCTTTGAGTGAGCTGATACCGCTCGC
CGCAGCCGAACGACCGAGCGCAGCGAGTCAGTGAGCGAGGAAGCGGAAGAGCGCCCAATACGCAAACCGC
CTCTCCCCGCGCGTTGGCCGATTCATTAATGCAGCTGGCACGACAGGTTTCCCGACTGGAAAGCGGGCAG
TGAGCGCAACGCAATTAATACGCGTACCGCTAGCCAGGAAGAGTTTGTAGAAACGCAAAAAGGCCATCCG
TCAGGATGGCCTTCTGCTTAGTTTGATGCCTGGCAGTTTATGGCGGGCGTCCTGCCCGCCACCCTCCGGG
CCGTTGCTTCACAACGTTCAAATCCGCTCCCGGCGGATTTGTCCTACTCAGGAGAGCGTTCACCGACAAA
CAACAGATAAAACGAAAGGCCCAGTCTTCCGACTGAGCCTTTCGTTTTATTTGATGCCTGGCAGTTCCCT
ACTCTCGCGTTAACGCTAGCATGGATGTTTTCCCAGTCACGACGTTGTAAAACGACGGCCAGTCTTAAGC
TCGGGCCCCAAATAATGATTTTATTTTGACTGATAGTGACCTGTTCGTTGCAACAAATTGATGAGCAATG
CTTTTTTATAATGCCAACTTTGTACAAAAAAGCAGGCTCCGAATTCGCCCTTAATGGTCTCTCGAACCGG
TTCTGTGCAATGGTGTTTTCATCCACACTCCGCCTCTAAAGCCAACATCTTCAATCGCGAAAGACTCTAG
CTCTGGACACCAGTTTGCGGTCACGGTCCTCAGGTACGGCATTGACTGTTGCAGCACTTCCCAGTCCATG
TCTAGGTCCGACAATGAACTTAACATTAAACCTTCAATTCTCCAGTGAGTATTCTCGTTTCCCCAGAATG
GTTCCTGCATTTTCACCAAATTACCTGAACATATTGACATGTACCTCAACATCGGAAGCTTGTGAGGACT
CAACCACGATGGACTCGACTTTCCAGGATAGAATTGTAGAGAAAGCTCATGGAGCTGGTGTGGAGGAGTA
AGGGCGTCTATTTTGGTTATGAGATCATCGCCGTAGCTATCATAGCAGTTGATCGAAATGGACATCAGCT
TGCTTAGGTTTATCAAAGAATCAAGCTCCTCCTCTTCTATCTGATCGCCACGAGTCAGAGAAAGACCAAG
TTTCCGAAGGTTTGTGAGATTTTTCACTTCACTGAGCTTGCACCCATTGTTGGACCTGGCTGGCTTAAAT
CCCAACAGAACTTCGAGCTTCACGAGACTTCCGATACCCTTGGGGAAGCATTCAAGGGATCCACAGTTCG
TCATGTCAAGTACAAGGAGTTTCTTGAACAAGACGATGCAAGGTTGAAGTTGTTTCAGATTCTGACAGTA
GCTTGCGTCTAGAATCTGAAGGTTGTGGAGATCTTCCATGGAACGAGGAAACTGGATCAACGGATGTGTG
TTGCTCAAACTAAGACATGCTAAGTGTTGAAGGCTTGCAATCTCATCCAAAATCTCAGACAGAGGAGCAT
CAAATATGGATTTCGAGATATCGAGAACCCGAAGATATTTGCAGTCTGTGAATTTCTTAGCTAAGTCTGA
GTTGAGCTTGTTCACTTCACCTGTCTTAGTTGTTGACACTACGCCTCTCAGCTTATGGTTAACTTTGATC
TGCTTCTCATCAAAGTTTCCACTAATCCCAAGGTGACGACAGTTGAGGCCTTCCGGGTTAGAGAACGAAT
CCTTCTTGGCTATATCGATCACCAAATCACGAACCATGTCATGAATCTTGCAAGTGATGATGGTTCCGCT
ATAGGTTTTGTCTACAACTTCTATTAGACACCTGTTTGTGAGCCCGGAAAAGCAGTCCTCTCCAGATTCA
GTTGCAGATCTTCCGTTTCTCCACATGACAAAACCTTCTCCGATCCATCCATGTACTAGTTGTTGTTTTG
GTATAACACAGTCCTCTGGATAGAGCGAAAGCGTGAGAATGCACGACTTAAGGTGGGAAGGGAGTTCATC
GTAGCTCAACTGCAGAGATGACATAACATTGTCAGTTTCAGAAGTGTTTCCTCTTAGCTCATCCTGAAAA
TGCTCTGCAATTCGTCTCCATTCATGATAGACATGGTCTTTGCACAGAAGTAACCCACCAACCGCTTTGA
TTGTCAAAGGCAAACCTTTGCATTTCGTTACAATCTCCTTGCCAACATCCTCTAGCTCGGGACGCTCACA
AGTACCGTCATTTGCTGCAAATGCCACATTACAAAACAGCAGCCAACTGTTATCAGGACTAAGGAGCTCT
GGACGGTGAGTCTTGTCGTCTCTCGCTTGCACCCTTTTCGCTACAGATTCCGACCTTGTGGTCACGATAA
CGCTACCTCCTTGTCCTCTAGGCAGTCCTTGGTAGATCTTGTCCCACCAGCTCAAATTCTTGTCCCATAC
ATCGTCCATAACTATCAAGTACCTTTTCCCCAAAAGATACTGCTGGATTTTTCTCAGCAATGTTCCAATA
TCATCTCCAACACTCGCGTCCCCCAAGTTCCTCAATATGCTTCTCATGATCTGTTCTTCAGTAAAAGTCT
GGGACACAGACACCCATATCCTTCTTTCGAAACGATGTTCGATCTCTTTGTCATTGAACACTTCTTGAGC
GATTGTAGTTTTACCTAGCCCTCCCATCCCAACAAAGGCCATTATCAAAAGCTGGCTGTCGTTTGATCGA
AAGAGCCACTCCTTGATTTTTCTTTTATCTCCTTCCAAACCAACCACCTGAGTATGATCATACACCGGAG
AGCTCCACCGATCAGTTCCATTATCTCTTCCAACATTACTCGGCGTTATGAATTCGAAATAAGGCTCTAC
TTGACTCTTTATTTTCGTTATCCTCTCATTGATCTCTTGCAAACGTTTGCTTTTCTTGTACTGCAACGGA
ACCCGGGCAGGATGAAGCCGCGAAAGCCACGCATTTGATGACCTTTGCTCGTTCCCATCATCACCATCCG
CGAGCTGACAATCCACAAGTATATCCTCAGCTTCGTAAACCAGTTCTCGTAAATCCGCAACAAGAGTACG
CAACGTTTCATTAGTTCTCTTCTGCCTCTCTGCATCCTTGAGAAAAGACTGCATATATTTCAATTCGCTT
TGCAAATCTTCCAACTGTTTTCGGTAGTCCGATACGGTTCGGCCTTTTTCTTCGAGGATGTTCAAGGTTT
TCTCTAAAAACACTGTTACAACAGCGTCCACCATTAGAGACCATTAAGGGCGAATTCGACCCAGCTTTCT
TGTACAAAGTTGGCATTATAAAAAATAATTGCTCATCAATTTGTTGCAACGAACAGGTCACTATCAGTCA
AAATAAAATCATTATTTGCCATCCAGCTGATATCCCCTATAGTGAGTCGTATTACATGGTCATAGCTGTT
TCCTGGCAGCTCTGGCCCGTGTCTCAAAATCTCTGATGTTACATTGCACAAGATAAAAATATATCATCAT
GCCTCCTCTAGACCAGCCAGGACAGAAATGCCTCGACTTCGCTGCTACCCAAGGTTGCCGGGTGACGCAC
ACCGTGGAAACGGATGAAGGCACGAACCCAGTGGACATAAGCCTGTTCGGTTCGTAAGCTGTAATGCAAG
TAGCGTATGCGCTCACGCAACTGGTCCAGAACCTTGACCGAACGCAGCGGTGGTAACGGCGCAGTGGCGG
TTTTCATGGCTTGTTATGACTGTTTTTTTGGGGTACAGTCTATGCCTCGGGCATCCAAGCAGCAAGCGCG
TTACGCCGTGGGTCGATGTTTGATGTTATGGAGCAGCAACGATGTTACGCAGCAGGGCAGTCGCCCTAAA
ACAAAGTTAAACATTATGAGGGAAGCGGTGATCGCCGAAGTATCGACTCAACTATCAGAGGTAGTTGGCG
TCATCGAGCGCCATCTCGAACCGACGTTGCTGGCCGTACATTTGTACGGCTCCGCAGTGGATGGCGGCCT
GAAGCCACACAGTGATATTGATTTGCTGGTTACGGTGACCGTAAGGCTTGATGAAACAACGCGGCGAGCT
TTGATCAACGACCTTTTGGAAACTTCGGCTTCCCCTGGAGAGAGCGAGATTCTCCGCGCTGTAGAAGTCA
CCATTGTTGTGCACGACGACATCATTCCGTGGCGTTATCCAGCTAAGCGCGAACTGCAATTTGGAGAATG
GCAGCGCAATGACATTCTTGCAGGTATCTTCGAGCCAGCCACGATCGACATTGATCTGGCTATCTTGCTG
ACAAAAGCAAGAGAACATAGCGTTGCCTTGGTAGGTCCAGCGGCGGAGGAACTCTTTGATCCGGTTCCTG
AACAGGATCTATTTGAGGCGCTAAATGAAACCTTAACGCTATGGAACTCGCCGCCCGACTGGGCTGGCGA
TGAGCGAAATGTAGTGCTTACGTTGTCCCGCATTTGGTACAGCGCAGTAACCGGCAAAATCGCGCCGAAG
GATGTCGCTGCCGACTGGGCAATGGAGCGCCTGCCGGCCCAGTATCAGCCCGTCATACTTGAAGCTAGAC
AGGCTTATCTTGGACAAGAAGAAGATCGCTTGGCCTCGCGCGCAGATCAGTTGGAAGAATTTGTCCACTA
CGTGAAAGGCGAGATCACCAAGGTAGTCGGCAAATAACCCTCGAGCCACCCATGACCAAAATCCCTTAAC
GTGAGTTACGCGTCGTTCCACTGAGCGTCAGACCCCGTAGAAAAGATCAAAGGATCTTCTTGAGATCCTT
TTTTTCTGCGCGTAATCTGCTGCTTGCAAACAAAAAAACCACCGCTACCAGCGGTGGTTTGTTTGCCGGA
TCAAGAGCTACCAACTCTTTTTCCGAAGGTAACTGGCTTCAGCAGAGCGCAGATACCAAATACTGTTCTT
CTAGTGTAGCCGTAGTTAGGCCACCACTTCAAGAACTCTGTAGCACCGCCTACATACCTCGCTCTGCTAA
TCCTGTTACCAGTGGCTGCTGCCAGTGGCGATAAGTCGTGTCTTACCGGGTTGGACTCAAGACGATAGTT
ACCGGATAAGGCGCAGCGGTCGGGCTGAACGGGGGGTTCGTGCACACAGCCCAGCTTGGAGCGAACGACC
TACACCGAACTGAGATACCTACAGCGTGAGCTATGAGAAAGCGCCACGCTTCCCGAAGGGAGAAAGGCGG
ACAGGTATCCGGTAAGCGGCAGGGTCGGAACAGGAGAGCGCACGAGGGAGCTTCCAGGGGGAAACGCCTG
GTATCTTTATAGTCCTGTCGGGTTTCGCCACCTCTGACTTGAGCGTCGATTTTTGTGATGCTCGTCAGGG
GGGCGGAGCCTATGGAAAAACGCCAGCAACGCGGCCTTTTTACGGTTCCTGGCCTTTTGCTGGCCTTTTG
CTCACATGTT
Features (pLannotate 1.2.2; 12 found; start..end, strand, type, name):
    121..213     +  CDS            lacI (fragment): lac repressor; lacI; The lac repressor binds to the lac operator to inhibit transcription in E. coli. This inhibition can be relieved by adding lactose or isopropyl-β-D-thiogalactopyranoside (IPTG).
    268..295     -  terminator     rrnB T2 terminator: transcription terminator T2 from the E. coli rrnB gene
    427..470     +  terminator     rrnB T1 terminator: Escherichia coli rrnB; transcription terminator T1 from the E. coli rrnB gene
    517..553     -  CDS            lacZα (fragment): LacZα fragment of β-galactosidase; lacZ fragment
    569..668     +  protein_bind   attL1: mutant version of attL; recombination site for the Gateway® LR reaction LR Clonase™
    699..3254    -  CDS            RPP13L4: R13L4_ARATH - Also known as ZAR1 From Arabidopsis thaliana (Mouse-ear cress).
   3279..3378    -  protein_bind   attL2: mutant version of attL; recombination site for the Gateway® LR reaction LR Clonase™
   3396..3414    -  promoter       T7 promoter: promoter for bacteriophage T7 RNA polymerase
   3604..3627    +  promoter       Pc promoter (fragment): intI1 (promoter lies within the coding sequence); class 1 integron promoter
   3803..3859    +  CDS            GmR (fragment): gentamycin acetyltransferase; aacC1; confers resistance to gentamycin
   3866..4657    +  CDS            SmR: aminoglycoside adenylyltransferase (Murphy, 1985); aadA; confers resistance to spectinomycin and streptomycin
   4750..5338    +  rep_origin     ori: high-copy-number ColE1/pMB1/pBR322/pUC origin of replication
