[The description below was written by a language model from this plasmid's Addgene catalogue record and pLannotate feature annotations shown in this document.]
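Description:
pZA9 is a bacterial entry clone built on the pCR8/GW/D-TOPO backbone and catalogued as a Golden Gate entry vector. It carries the Arabidopsis thaliana ZAR1 (HOPZ-ACTIVATED RESISTANCE 1) coding sequence, also annotated as RPP13L4, an immune receptor that forms the ZAR1 resistosome. The plasmid is about 5.4 kb and is propagated in E. coli at high copy from a ColE1/pUC-type origin. Selection is with spectinomycin through the aadA (SmR) aminoglycoside adenylyltransferase gene. A fragment of the class 1 integron Pc promoter and a short gentamicin acetyltransferase remnant lie just upstream of aadA.

The ZAR1 open reading frame spans roughly 2.6 kb and lacks its stop codon, so it can be joined in frame to C-terminal modules such as epitope tags or fluorescent proteins during assembly. The record describes the insert as Golden Gate compatible, but the feature table does not annotate the type IIS sites or overhangs involved. The insert sits between the backbone's attL1 and attL2 sites, in reverse orientation relative to the numbering of the sequence record, so the backbone also provides the elements of a Gateway entry clone for LR recombination. The rrnB T1 and T2 terminators upstream of attL1 insulate the cloning region from read-through transcription, and a T7 promoter lies next to attL2. The short lacI and lacZα fragments are backbone remnants with no evident function.

No plant promoter or terminator is present, so ZAR1 must be transferred into an expression vector before use. The associated publication describes a vector system for studying the ZAR1 resistosome in Nicotiana benthamiana.
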