Addgene plasmid #158487: pZA9
Purpose: Entry clone for Golden Gate assembly. Golden gate compatible A. thaliana ZAR1 without STOP codon
Depositing lab: Sophien Kamoun. Depositing organization: Sainsbury Laboratory, Norwich. Publication: A vector system for fast-forward studies of the HOPZ-ACTIVATED RESISTANCE1 (ZAR1) resistosome in the model plant Nicotiana benthamiana. Harant A, Pai H, Sakai T, Kamoun S, Adachi H. Plant Physiol. 2022 Jan 20;188(1):70-80. doi: 10.1093/plphys/kiab471. PubMed 34633454.
Backbone
  Vector backbone: pCR8/GW/D-TOPO
  Backbone manufacturer: https://www.thermofisher.com/order/catalog/product/K250020#/K250028
  Vector type: Golden Gate Entry Vector
Growth in bacteria
  Bacterial resistance: Spectinomycin, 50 μg/mL
  Growth temperature: 37°C
  Growth strain: DH5alpha
  Copy number: High Copy
Gene/Insert
  Gene/Insert name: ZAR1
  Species: A. thaliana (mustard weed)
  Mutation: no STOP codon
  Entrez Gene: ZAR1 (a.k.a. HOPZ-ACTIVATED RESISTANCE 1, ZAR1)
  Cloning method: Gateway Cloning
Terms and licenses: Academic/Nonprofit Terms; Industry Terms: Not Available to Industry
How to cite: pZA9 was a gift from Sophien Kamoun (Addgene plasmid # 158487 ; http://n2t.net/addgene:158487 ; RRID:Addgene_158487)
